Addgene plasmid #152789: pGBW-m4134402
Purpose: Mammalian expression plasmid for SARS-CoV-2 nsp8
Depositing lab: Ginkgo Bioworks & Benjie Chen. Depositing organization: Ginkgo Bioworks.
Backbone
  Vector backbone: pTwist_CMV_Puro_6
  Backbone size w/o insert (bp): 6080
  Vector type: Mammalian Expression
  Selectable markers: Puromycin
Growth in bacteria
  Bacterial resistance: Ampicillin, 100 μg/mL
  Growth temperature: 37°C
  Growth strain: DH5alpha
  Copy number: High Copy
Gene/Insert
  Gene/Insert name: SARS-CoV-2 nsp8
  Species: Severe acute respiratory syndrome coronavirus 2
  Insert size (bp): 587
  Mutation: wt
  Entrez Gene: ORF1ab (a.k.a. GU280_gp01)
  Promoter: CMV
  Tag / fusion protein: Cleavable TEV;6xHis-003 (C terminal on backbone)
  Cloning method: Unknown
Resource information
  A portion of this plasmid was derived from a plasmid made by: GinkgoBioworks
Depositor comments: NCBI reference sequence: YP_009725304.1
How to cite: pGBW-m4134402 was a gift from Ginkgo Bioworks & Benjie Chen (Addgene plasmid # 152789 ; http://n2t.net/addgene:152789 ; RRID:Addgene_152789)
