[The description below was written by a language model from this plasmid's Addgene catalogue record and pLannotate feature annotations shown in this document.]
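Description:
pGBW-m4134402 is a mammalian expression plasmid for the SARS-CoV-2 non-structural protein nsp8, built on the pTwist_CMV_Puro_6 backbone. It is propagated in E. coli as a high-copy plasmid through a ColE1/pUC-type origin and selected with ampicillin via a full-length β-lactamase (AmpR) gene. The sequenced record is about 6.7 kb, consistent with a roughly 6.1 kb backbone carrying an insert of just under 600 bp.

The wild-type nsp8 coding sequence, a mature cleavage product of the viral ORF1ab replicase polyprotein, sits downstream of the human cytomegalovirus immediate early enhancer and promoter and is followed by an SV40 polyadenylation signal. The automated annotation identifies this open reading frame as a fragment of the SARS-CoV-2 replicase polyprotein 1a. The nsp10 functional text attached to that hit is generic to the polyprotein database entry and does not describe the insert, which the catalogue gives as nsp8. The backbone supplies a C-terminal tag consisting of a TEV protease cleavage site and a 6xHis tag, which allows affinity capture or detection and later removal of the tag. Only the 6xHis portion is annotated in the feature table.

A separate cassette drives puromycin N-acetyltransferase from the human ubiquitin C promoter with a synthetic poly(A) signal, permitting puromycin selection of transfected mammalian cells. β-globin insulator elements, T7 and rrnG terminators and additional synthetic poly(A) signals flank the units, presumably to limit transcriptional read-through between them. The construct is suited to transient or stably selected expression of tagged nsp8 in mammalian cells, for purification or studies of the viral protein.
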