Features (pLannotate 1.2.2; 21 found; start..end, strand, type, name):
      1..304     +  enhancer       CMV enhancer: human cytomegalovirus immediate early enhancer
    377..394     -  promoter       CMV promoter (fragment): human cytomegalovirus (CMV) immediate early promoter
    457..508     +  promoter       CMVd2 promoter: truncated human cytomegalovirus (CMV) immediate early promoter that yields moderately reduced expression relative to the full-length promoter
    577..1179    +  CDS            R1A_SARS2 (fragment): Experimental evidence at protein level: Swiss-Prot protein existence level 1. [Non-structural protein 10]: Plays a pivotal role in viral transcription by stimulating both nsp14 3'-5' exoribonuclease and nsp16 2'-O-methyltransferase activities. Therefore plays an essential role in viral mRNAs cap methylation. From Severe acute respiratory syndrome coronavirus 2 (2019-nCoV) (SARS-CoV-2).
   1195..1212    +  CDS            6xHis: 6xHis affinity tag
   1265..1386    -  polyA_signal   SV40 poly(A) signal: SV40 polyadenylation signal
   1409..1478    -  CDS            large T antigen (fragment): large T antigen from SV40 (simian virus 40)
   1501..1547    +  terminator     T7 terminator: transcription terminator for bacteriophage T7 RNA polymerase
   1577..1713    +  terminator     rrnG terminator: transcription terminator from the E. coli ribosomal RNA rrnG operon (Albrechtsen et al., 1991)
   1758..1829    +  misc_feature   3' β-globin insulator: insulator downstream of the human β-globin locus (Farrell et al., 2002)
   2055..2643    -  rep_origin     ori: high-copy-number ColE1/pMB1/pBR322/pUC origin of replication
   2815..2879    -  CDS            bla(M) (fragment): β-lactamase lacking the signal sequence; bla(M); allows cytosolic expression of β-lactamase
   3143..4352    +  promoter       UbC promoter: human ubiquitin C promoter
   4356..4953    +  CDS            PuroR (fragment): puromycin N-acetyltransferase; pac from Streptomyces; confers resistance to puromycin
   4982..5030    +  polyA_signal   poly(A) signal: synthetic polyadenylation signal
   5296..6156    +  CDS            AmpR: β-lactamase; bla; confers resistance to ampicillin, carbenicillin, and related antibiotics
   6169..6305    +  terminator     rrnG terminator: transcription terminator from the E. coli ribosomal RNA rrnG operon (Albrechtsen et al., 1991)
   6457..6528    +  misc_feature   5' β-globin insulator: insulator upstream of the human β-globin locus (Farrell et al., 2002)
   6533..6579    -  terminator     T7 terminator: transcription terminator for bacteriophage T7 RNA polymerase
   6597..6645    -  polyA_signal   poly(A) signal: synthetic polyadenylation signal
   6676..6725    +  enhancer       CMV enhancer (fragment): human cytomegalovirus immediate early enhancer
>Addgene plasmid #152789 | pGBW-m4134402 | addgene full sequence | sequence record 339570 | Addgene NGS Result
CGTTACATAACTTACGGTAAATGGCCCGCCTGGCTGACCGCCCAACGACCCCCGCCCATTGACGTCAATA
ATGACGTATGTTCCCATAGTAACGCCAATAGGGACTTTCCATTGACGTCAATGGGTGGAGTATTTACGGT
AAACTGCCCACTTGGCAGTACATCAAGTGTATCATATGCCAAGTACGCCCCCTATTGACGTCAATGACGG
TAAATGGCCCGCCTGGCATTATGCCCAGTACATGACCTTATGGGACTTTCCTACTTGGCAGTACATCTAC
GTATTAGTCATCGCTATTACCATGCTGATGCGGTTTTGGCAGTACATCAATGGGCGTGGATAGCGGTTTG
ACTCACGGGGATTTCCAAGTCTCCACCCCATTGACGTCAATGGGAGTTTGTTTTGGCACCAAAATCAACG
GGACTTTCCAAAATGTCGTAACAACTCCGCCCCATTGACGCAAATGGGCGGTAGGCGTGTACGGTGGGAG
GTCTATATAAGCAGAGCTGGTTTAGTGAACCGTCAGATCAGATCTTTGTCGATCCTACCATCCACTCGAC
ACACCCGCCAGCGGCCGCCACCATGATAGCCTCAGAGTTTAGTTCCCTTCCATCATATGCAGCTTTTGCT
ACTGCTCAAGAAGCTTATGAGCAGGCTGTTGCTAATGGTGATTCTGAAGTTGTTCTTAAAAAGTTGAAGA
AGTCTTTGAATGTGGCTAAATCTGAATTTGACCGTGATGCAGCCATGCAACGTAAGTTGGAAAAGATGGC
TGATCAAGCTATGACCCAAATGTATAAACAGGCTAGATCTGAGGACAAGAGGGCAAAAGTTACTAGTGCT
ATGCAGACAATGCTTTTCACTATGCTTAGAAAGTTGGATAATGATGCACTCAACAACATTATCAACAATG
CAAGAGATGGTTGTGTTCCCTTGAACATAATACCTCTTACAACAGCAGCCAAACTAATGGTTGTCATACC
AGACTATAACACATATAAAAATACGTGTGATGGTACAACATTTACTTATGCATCAGCATTGTGGGAAATC
CAACAGGTTGTAGATGCAGATAGTAAAATTGTTCAACTTAGTGAAATTAGTATGGACAATTCACCTAATT
TAGCATGGCCTCTTATTGTAACAGCTTTAAGGGCCAATTCTGCTGTCAAATTAGAAAACCTTTACTTTCA
GTCGCACCATCACCATCACCATTAAGCTAGCTTGACTGACTGAGATACAGCGTACCTTCAGCTCACAGAC
ATGATAAGATACATTGATGAGTTTGGACAAACCACAACTAGAATGCAGTGAAAAAAATGCTTTATTTGTG
AAATTTGTGATGCTATTGCTTTATTTGTAACCATTATAAGCTGCAATAAACAAGTTAACAACAACAATTG
CATTCATTTTATGTTTCAGGTTCAGGGGGAGGTGTGGGAGGTTTTTTAAAGCAAGTAAAACCTCTACAAA
TGTGGTATTGGCCCATCTCTATCGGTATCGTAGCATAACCCCTTGGGGCCTCTAAACGGGTCTTGAGGGG
TTTTTTGTGCCCCTCGGGCCGGATTGCTATCTACCGGCATTGGCGCAGAAAAAAATGCCTGATGCGACGC
TGCGCGTCTTATACTCCCACATATGCCAGATTCAGCAACGGATACGGCTTCCCCAACTTGCCCACTTCCA
TACGTGTCCTCCTTACCAGAAATTTATCCTTAAGGTCGTCAGCTATCCTGCAGGCGATCTCTCGATTTCG
ATCAAGACATTCCTTTAATGGTCTTTTCTGGACACCACTAGGGGTCAGAAGTAGTTCATCAAACTTTCTT
CCCTCCCTAATCTCATTGGTTACCTTGGGCTATCGAAACTTAATTAACCAGTCAAGTCAGCTACTTGGCG
AGATCGACTTGTCTGGGTTTCGACTACGCTCAGAATTGCGTCAGTCAAGTTCGATCTGGTCCTTGCTATT
GCACCCGTTCTCCGATTACGAGTTTCATTTAAATCATGTGAGCAAAAGGCCAGCAAAAGGCCAGGAACCG
TAAAAAGGCCGCGTTGCTGGCGTTTTTCCATAGGCTCCGCCCCCCTGACGAGCATCACAAAAATCGACGC
TCAAGTCAGAGGTGGCGAAACCCGACAGGACTATAAAGATACCAGGCGTTTCCCCCTGGAAGCTCCCTCG
TGCGCTCTCCTGTTCCGACCCTGCCGCTTACCGGATACCTGTCCGCCTTTCTCCCTTCGGGAAGCGTGGC
GCTTTCTCATAGCTCACGCTGTAGGTATCTCAGTTCGGTGTAGGTCGTTCGCTCCAAGCTGGGCTGTGTG
CACGAACCCCCCGTTCAGCCCGACCGCTGCGCCTTATCCGGTAACTATCGTCTTGAGTCCAACCCGGTAA
GACACGACTTATCGCCACTGGCAGCAGCCACTGGTAACAGGATTAGCAGAGCGAGGTATGTAGGCGGTGC
TACAGAGTTCTTGAAGTGGTGGCCTAACTACGGCTACACTAGAAGAACAGTATTTGGTATCTGCGCTCTG
CTGAAGCCAGTTACCTTCGGAAAAAGAGTTGGTAGCTCTTGATCCGGCAAACAAACCACCGCTGGTAGCG
GTGGTTTTTTTGTTTGCAAGCAGCAGATTACGCGCAGAAAAAAAGGATCTCAAGAAGATCCTTTGATCTT
TTCTACGGGGTCTGACGCTCAGTGGAACGAAAACTCACGTTAAGGGATTTTGGTCATGAGATTATCAAAA
AGGATCTTCACCTAGATCCTTTTAAATTAAAAATGAAGTTTTAAATCAATCTAAAGTATATATGAGTAAA
CTTGGTCTGACAGTTACCAATGCTTAATCAGTGAGGCACCTATCTCAGCGATCTGTCTATTTCGTTCATC
CATAGTTGCATTTAAATTTCCGAACTCTCCAAGGCCCTCGTCGGAAAATCTTCAAACCTTTCGTCCGATC
CATCTTGCAGGCTACCTCTCGAACGAACTATCGCAAGTCTCTTGGCCGGCCTTGCGCCTTGGCTATTGCT
TGGCAGCGCCTATCGCCAGGTATTACTCCAATCCCGAATATCCGAGATCGGGATCACCCGAGAGAAGTTC
AACCTACATCCTCAATCCCGATCTATCCGAGATCCGAGGAATATCGAAATCGGGGCGCGCCTGGCCTCCG
CGCCGGGTTTTGGCGCCTCCCGCGGGCGCCCCCCTCGTCACGGCGAGCGCTGCCACGTCAGACGAAGGGC
GCAGGAGCGTCCTGATCCTTCCGCCCGGACGCTCAGGACAGCGGCCCGCTGCTCATAAGACTCGGCCTTA
GAACCCCAGTATCAGCAGAAGGACATTTTAGGACGGGACTTGGGTGACTCTAGGGCACTGGTTTTCTTTC
CAGAGAGCGGAACAGGCGAGGAAAAGTAGTCCCTTCTCGGCGATTCTGCGGAGGGATCTCCGTGGGGCGG
TGAACGCCGATGATTATATAAGGACGCGCCGGGTGTGGCACAGCTAGTTCCGTCGCAGCCGGGATTTGGG
TCGCGGTTCTTGTTTGTGGATCGCTGTGATCGTCACTTGGTGAGTAGCGGGCTGCTGGGCTGGCCGGGGC
TTTCGTGGCCGCCGGGCCGCTCGGTGGGACGGAAGCGTGTGGAGAGACCGCCAAGGGCTGTAGTCTGGGT
CCGCGAGCAAGGTTGCCCTGAACTGGGGGTTGGGGGGAGCGCAGCAAAATGGCGGCTGTTCCCGAGTCTT
GAATGGAAGACGCTTGTGAGGCGGGCTGTGAGGTCGTTGAAACAAGGTGGGGGGCATGGTGGGCGGCAAG
AACCCAAGGTCTTGAGCCCTTCGCTAATGCGGGAAAGCTCTTATTCGGGTGAGATGGGCTGGGCACCATC
TGGGGACCCTGACGTGAAGTTTGTCACTGACTGGAGAACTCGGTTTGTCGTCTGTTGCGGGGGCGGCAGT
TATGGCGGTGCCGTTGGGCAGTGCACCCGTACCTTTGGGAGCGCGCGCCCTCGTCGTGTCGTGACGTCAC
CCGTTCTGTTGGCTTATAATGCAGGGTGGGGCCACCTGCCGGTAGGTGTGCGGTAGGCTTTTCTCCGTCG
CAGGACGCAGGGTTCGGGCCTAGGGTAGGCTCTCCTGAATCGACAGGCGCCGGACCTCTGGTGAGGGGAG
GGATAAGTGAGGCGTCAGTTTCTTTGGTCGGTTTTATGTACCTATCTTCTTAAGTAGCTGAAGCTCCGGT
TTTGAACTATGCGCTCGGGGTTGGCGAGTGTGTTTTGTGAAGTTTTTTAGGCACCTTTTGAAATGTAATC
ATTTGGGTCAATATGTAATTTTCAGTGTTAGACTTGTAAATTGTCCGCTAAATTCTGGCCGTTTTTGGCT
TTTTTGTTAGACAACATGACCGAGTACAAGCCCACGGTGCGCCTCGCCACCCGCGACGACGTCCCCAGGG
CCGTACGCACCCTCGCCGCCGCGTTCGCCGACTACCCCGCCACGCGCCACACCGTCGATCCGGACCGCCA
CATCGAGCGGGTCACCGAGCTGCAAGAACTCTTCCTCACGCGCGTCGGGCTCGACATCGGCAAGGTGTGG
GTCGCGGACGACGGCGCCGCGGTGGCGGTCTGGACCACGCCGGAGAGCGTCGAAGCGGGGGCGGTGTTCG
CCGAGATCGGCCCGCGCATGGCCGAGTTGAGCGGTTCCCGGCTGGCCGCGCAGCAACAGATGGAGGGCCT
CCTGGCGCCGCACCGGCCCAAGGAGCCCGCGTGGTTCCTGGCCACCGTCGGCGTCTCGCCCGACCACCAG
GGCAAGGGTCTGGGCAGCGCCGTCGTGCTCCCCGGAGTGGAGGCCGCCGAGCGCGCCGGGGTGCCCGCCT
TCCTGGAGACCTCCGCGCCCCGCAACCTCCCCTTCTACGAGCGGCTCGGCTTCACCGTCACCGCCGACGT
CGAGGTGCCCGAAGGACCGCGCACCTGGTGCATGACCCGCAAGCCCGGTGCCTAGGCTAGTATGTAAGCC
TAGTCTTAGATAATAAAATCGCTATCCATCGAAGATGGATGTGTGTTGGTTTTTTGTGTGTGTAACGCTA
GGCGCGCCTGGTGTACCGAGAACGATCCTCTCAGTGCGAGTCTCGACGATCCATATCGTTGCTTGGCAGT
CAGCCAGTCGGAATCCAGCTTGGGACCCAGGAAGTCCAATCGTCAGATATTGTACTCAAGCCTGGTCACG
GCAGCGTACCGATCTGTTTAAACCTAGATATTGATAGTCTGATCGGTCAACGTATAATCGAGTCCTAGCT
TTTGCAAACATCTATCAAGAGACAGGATCAGCAGGAGGCTTTCGCATGAGTATTCAACATTTCCGTGTCG
CCCTTATTCCCTTTTTTGCGGCATTTTGCCTTCCTGTTTTTGCTCACCCAGAAACGCTGGTGAAAGTAAA
AGATGCTGAAGATCAGTTGGGTGCGCGAGTGGGTTACATCGAACTGGATCTCAACAGCGGTAAGATCCTT
GAGAGTTTTCGCCCCGAAGAACGCTTTCCAATGATGAGCACTTTTAAAGTTCTGCTATGTGGCGCGGTAT
TATCCCGTATTGACGCCGGGCAAGAGCAACTCGGTCGCCGCATACACTATTCTCAGAATGACTTGGTTGA
GTATTCACCAGTCACAGAAAAGCATCTTACGGATGGCATGACAGTAAGAGAATTATGCAGTGCTGCCATA
ACCATGAGTGATAACACTGCGGCCAACTTACTTCTGACAACGATTGGAGGACCGAAGGAGCTAACCGCTT
TTTTGCACAACATGGGGGATCATGTAACTCGCCTTGATCGTTGGGAACCGGAGCTGAATGAAGCCATACC
AAACGACGAGCGTGACACCACGATGCCTGTAGCAATGGCAACAACCTTGCGTAAACTATTAACTGGCGAA
CTACTTACTCTAGCTTCCCGGCAACAGTTGATAGACTGGATGGAGGCGGATAAAGTTGCAGGACCACTTC
TGCGCTCGGCCCTTCCGGCTGGCTGGTTTATTGCTGATAAATCTGGAGCCGGTGAGCGTGGGTCTCGCGG
TATCATTGCAGCACTGGGGCCAGATGGTAAGCCCTCCCGTATCGTAGTTATCTACACGACGGGGAGTCAG
GCAACTATGGATGAACGAAATAGACAGATCGCTGAGATAGGTGCCTCACTGATTAAGCATTGGTAACCGA
TTCTAGGTGCATTGGCGCAGAAAAAAATGCCTGATGCGACGCTGCGCGTCTTATACTCCCACATATGCCA
GATTCAGCAACGGATACGGCTTCCCCAACTTGCCCACTTCCATACGTGTCCTCCTTACCAGAAATTTATC
CTTAAGATCCCGAATCGTTTAAACTCGACTCTGGCTCTATCGAATCTCCGTCGTTTCGAGCTTACGCGAA
CAGCCGTGGCGCTCATTTGCTCGTCGGGCATCGAATCTCGTCAGCTATCGTCAGCTTACCTTTTTGGCAG
CGATCGCGGCTCCCGACATCTTGGACCATTAGCTCCACAGGTATCTTCTTCCCTCTAGTGGTCATAACAG
CAGCTTCAGCTACCTCTCAATTCAAAAAACCCCTCAAGACCCGTTTAGAGGCCCCAAGGGGTTATGCTAT
CAATCGTTGCGTTACACACACAAAAAACCAACACACATCCATCTTCGATGGATAGCGATTTTATTATCTA
ACTGCTGATCGAGTGTAGCCAGATCTAGTAATCAATTACGGGGTCATTAGTTCATAGCCCATATATGGAG
TTCCG
